>Addgene plasmid #212859 | pCYP26 | addgene full sequence | sequence record 434079 | Addgene NGS Result
ACTGACTCGCTGCACGAGGCAGACCTCAGCGCTAGCGGAGTGTATACTGGCTTACTATGTTGGCACTGAT
GAGGGTGTCAGTGAAGTGCTTCATGTGGCAGGAGAAAAAAGGCTGCACCGGTGCGTCAGCAGAATATGTG
ATACAGGATATATTCCGCTTCCTCGCTCACTGACTCGCTACGCTCGGTCGTTCGACTGCGGCGAGCGGAA
ATGGCTTACGAACGGGGCGGAGATTTCCTGGAAGATGCCAGGAAGATACTTAACAGGGAAGTGAGAGGGC
CGCGGCAAAGCCGTTTTTCCATAGGCTCCGCCCCCCTGACAAGCATCACGAAATCTGACGCTCAAATCAG
TGGTGGCGAAACCCGACAGGACTATAAAGATACCAGGCGTTTCCCCCTGGCGGCTCCCTCGTGCGCTCTC
CTGTTCCTGCCTTTCGGTTTACCGGTGTCATTCCGCTGTTATGGCCGCGTTTGTCTCATTCCACGCCTGA
CACTCAGTTCCGGGTAGGCAGTTCGCTCCAAGCTGGACTGTATGCACGAACCCCCCGTTCAGTCCGACCG
CTGCGCCTTATCCGGTAACTATCGTCTTGAGTCCAACCCGGAAAGACATGCAAAAGCACCACTGGCAGCA
GCCACTGGTAATTGATTTAGAGGAGTTAGTCTTGAAGTCATGCGCCGGTTAAGGCTAAACTGAAAGGACA
AGTTTTGGTGACTGCGCTCCTCCAAGCCAGTTACCTCGGTTCAAAGAGTTGGTAGCTCAGAGAACCTTCG
AAAAACCGCCCTGCAAGGCGGTTTTTTCGTTTTCAGAGCAAGAGATTACGCGCAGACCAAAACGATCTCA
AGAAGATCATCTTATTAAGGGGTCTGACGCTCAGTGGAACGAAAAATCAATCTAAAGTATATATGAGTAA
ACTTGGTCTGACAGTTACCTTAGAAAAACTCATCGAGCATCAAATGAAACTGCAATTTATTCATATCAGG
ATTATCAATACCATATTTTTGAAAAAGCCGTTTCTGTAATGAAGGAGAAAACTCACCGAGGCAGTTCCAT
AGGATGGCAAGATCCTGGTATCGGTCTGCGATTCCGACTCGTCCAACATCAATACAACCTATTAATTTCC
CCTCGTCAAAAATAAGGTTATCAAGTGAGAAATCACCATGAGTGACGACTGAATCCGGTGAGAATGGCAA
AAGCTTATGCATTTCTTTCCAGACTTGTTCAACAGGCCAGCCATTACGCTCGTCATCAAAATCACTCGCA
TCAACCAAACCGTTATTCATTCGTGATTGCGCCTGAGCGAGACGAAATACGCGATCGCTGTTAAAAGGAC
AATTACAAACAGGAATCGAATGCAACCGGCGCAGGAACACTGCCAGCGCATCAACAATATTTTCACCTGA
ATCAGGATATTCTTCTAATACCTGGAATGCTGTTTTCCCGGGGATCGCAGTGGTGAGTAACCATGCATCA
TCAGGAGTACGGATAAAATGCTTGATGGTCGGAAGAGGCATAAATTCCGTCAGCCAGTTTAGTCTGACCA
TCTCATCTGTAACATCATTGGCAACGCTACCTTTGCCATGTTTCAGAAACAACTCTGGCGCATCGGGCTT
CCCATACAATCGATAGATTGTCGCACCTGATTGCCCGACATTATCGCGAGCCCATTTATACCCATATAAA
TCAGCATCCATGTTGGAATTTAATCGCGGCCTGGAGCAAGACGTTTCCCGTTGAATATGGCTCATAACAC
CCCTTGTATTACTGTTTATGTAAGCAGACAGTTTTATTGTTCATGATGATATATTTTTATCTTGTGCAAT
GTACATCAGAGATTTTGAGACACAACCAATTATTGAAGGCCTCCCTAACGGGGGGCCTTTTTTTGTTTCT
GGTCTCCCAAGCGCTTAACGATCGTTGGCTGAACAAACAGACAATCTGGTCTGTTTGTATTATGGAAAAT
TTTTCTGTATAATAGATTCAACAAACAGACAATCTGGTCTGTTTGTATTATCAGCGGTCAACGCATGTGC
TTTGCGTTCTGATGAGACAGTGATGTCGAAACCGCCTCTACAAATAATTTTGTTTAGGCCCAAATACAGA
GAGGGGAGGTTGTATGCGTCCGGGCACAAGACGTACGGGCATGTCTCGCATTGGCGCGCGTCTGACGGGA
GGCCCGGGCCGCCGCACAGCAGCTGATGCACCTACTGATGCGCCGACGGATGCGGCAACCGAAGCTCCAG
TGGCACCTGGCCGCGTTCCTTTGGCGGGGCATGCCCCACGGATTCACCGTGATGCACCGGGGTTCTTCAG
AGAGTTACGGTATCATGGACCGGTCACTAAGATCTACATTGGACCGCGCCAGGTACATGCAGTCAATAGC
CACGAAATAGTCCGAGAGCTGCTGACGGTTCAGGCTCGTGCGTTCGACAAAGGCGCAATGTTCGATGCGT
TACGCGTTCCGTTGGGTGATGGCTTAATTACCGCCGCCGGGGATCGCCATTTACGCCGCCGTCGTTTAAT
GCAGCCTGCGTTTCACCATGACCGCATCGCGGGTTATGCGCGCATTATGAGCGAACGTTCACTGGCCCGT
GCAGCTGTTTGGGAGCCGGGCACGACTCTCGATCTGGTGCCGGAGATCCACCGTCTGACCCTGGACATTC
TGCTGAGAACTCTGTTTGCCGATCCGCAGGATAGCGAACTGCGGACCGCGGTCAAAGACTGGTTAAGTGT
GAAATACCATTCGATGAGATTGGCCCTTAGTCCGTTACAAGCCTGGGCTGAACGTCTGCCCCTTCCAGCA
GGATGGCGTCCACCGCATGCCGGCCCACTCCGTCGACTTGTCGCGGTTCAGCATCGTATTATTGAGACTT
ACCGCGCAGACGGTCGCGATCGTGGAGATCTCCTGTCGATGCTGCTTGCAACCGGCGGTCCAGACGGCGG
GCTGACCGATGCAGAAGTGACAGATGAACTCATTACCCTTTTTCTCGCAGGGACTGGCACCGTGAGTGCC
AGCCTGGCCTGGACCCTTCACGAGATTAGCCGCCGGCCTGATGTTCAGCGGCGCATTCACGATGAGCTGG
ATGCGGTTCTGGCTGGACGGCCTCCAGGTTTTGAAGATCTGCCGGCTTTAGTATACACGCGCCAGGTCCT
GACGGAGGTGCTGCGTCTGCATCCGCCTAGCTGGTTACTGATGCGTCGTGCCGTTCGGCCAGTTACGCTG
GGTGGCGTACGCCTGAGCCGCGGCGCTGAGGTGTTCTTTTCCCCTTATGCGCTGCACCGCGATCCGCAGC
TGTACGAAAATCCGGATGATTTTGATCCGGAACGTTGGTCGCATGATGCGGCGGCAAAAGCGCCGCGTCA
CACCTATCTGCCGTTTGGAGCGGGTTCTCGACTGTGCATTGGTGAAGATTTCGCGTGGACGGAATTAACG
TTGGCCTTGGTGGCATTTACGGCCCACCGTCGCTTAACGCCGGCCGGTAGTACGCCAGTGCGCACTTTAG
TTGGTACCGTATTACGTCCAGATCGTCTGCCGTTAACCGCGCACGCACGTCCAAGCTAATAAGGATGAGC
TCTACAAATAAGCAGAGGTGGTTGTGTTGCGAAAAAAAAAAAAAAACACCCTAACGGGTGTTTTTTTTTT
TTTGGTGTCCCCACGTGTGGCGCTGGAGACCGTCCAATGGCGGCGCGCCATCGAATGGTGCAAAACCTTT
CGCGGTATGGCATGATAGCGCCCGGAAGAGAGTCAATTCAGGGTGGTGAATATGAGCCCGAAACGTCGTA
CCCAGGCAGAACGTGCAATGGAAACCCAGGGTAAACTGATTGCAGCAGCACTGGGTGTTCTGCGTGAAAA
AGGTTATGCAGGTTTTCGTATTGCAGATGTTCCGGGTGCAGCCGGTGTTAGCCGTGGTGCACAGAGCCAT
CATTTTCCGACCAAACTGGAACTGCTGCTGGCAACCTTTGAATGGCTGTATGAGCAGATTACCGAACGTA
GCCGTGCACGTCTGGCAAAACTGAAACCGGAAGATGATGTTATTCAGCAGATGCTGGATGATGCAGCAGA
TTTTTTTCTGGATGATGATTTTAGCATCGGCCTGGATCTGATTGTTGCAGCAGATCGTGATCCGGCACTG
CGTGAAGGTATTCTGCGTACCGTTGAACGTAATCGTTTTGTTGTTGAAGATATGTGGCTGGGTGTGCTGG
TGAGCCGTGGTCTGAGCCGTGATGATGCCGAAGATATTCTGTGGCTGATTTTTAACAGCGTTCGTGGTCT
GACAGTTCGTAGCCTGTGGCAGAAAGATAAAGAACGTTTTGAACGTGTGCGTAATAGCACCCTGGAAATT
GCACGTGAACGTTATGCAAAATTCAAACGTTGATAAGGATCCTAATTGGTAACGAATCAGACAATTGACG
GCTCGAGGGAGTAGCATAGGGTTTGCAGAATCCCTGCTTCGTCCATTTGACAGGCACATTATGCATCGAT
GATAAGCTGTCAAACATGAGCAGATCCTCTACGCCGGACGCATCGTGGCCGGCATCACCGGCGCCACAGG
TGCGGTTGCTGGCGCCTATATCGCCGACATCACCGATGGGGAAGATCGGGCTCGCCACTTCGGGCTCATG
AGCAAATATTTTATCTGAGGTGCTTCCTCGCTC
Features (pLannotate 1.2.2; 12 found; start..end, strand, type, name):
     28..54      +  misc_feature   bom (fragment): basis of mobility region from pBR322
    153..208     -  rep_origin     RSF ori (fragment): Plasmids containing the RSF 1030 origin of replication can be propagated in E. coli cells that contain additional plasmids with compatible origins.
    296..841     -  rep_origin     p15A ori: Plasmids containing the medium-copy-number p15A origin of replication can be propagated in E. coli cells that contain a second plasmid with the ColE1 origin.
    930..1745    -  CDS            KanR: aminoglycoside phosphotransferase; aph(3')-Ia; confers resistance to kanamycin in bacteria or G418 (Geneticin®) in eukaryotes
   1922..1949    +  protein_bind   CuO: CymR-binding P2 operator sequence from the p-cmt operon of Pseudomonas putida (Mullick et al., 2006) CymR
   1980..2007    +  protein_bind   CuO: CymR-binding P2 operator sequence from the p-cmt operon of Pseudomonas putida (Mullick et al., 2006) CymR
   2011..2066    +  ncRNA          Hammerhead 3: Accession: RF00008 - Hammerhead ribozyme (type III)
   3688..3761    +  promoter       lacIq promoter (fragment): lacI (mutant); In the lacIq allele, a single base change in the promoter boosts expression of the lacI gene about 10-fold.
   3762..4370    +  CDS            cymR: CYMR_PSEPU - Experimental evidence at transcript level: Swiss-Prot protein existence level 2. Involved in the repression of the cym and cmt operons which are responsible of the p-cymene degradation. From Pseudomonas putida (Arthrobacter siderocapsulatus).
   4475..4493    -  promoter       tet promoter (fragment): E. coli promoter for tetracycline efflux protein gene
   4503..4623    +  CDS            TcR (fragment): tetracycline efflux protein; tet; confers resistance to tetracycline
   4642..11      -  rep_origin     RSF ori (fragment) (across the origin): Plasmids containing the RSF 1030 origin of replication can be propagated in E. coli cells that contain additional plasmids with compatible origins.
