>Addgene plasmid #212859 | pCYP26 Sequencing Result | analyzer sequence | sequence record 424492
GCTTATGCATTTCTTTCCAGACTTGTTCAACAGGCCAGCCATTACGCTCGTCATCAAAATCACTCGCATC
AACCAAACCGTTATTCATTCGTGATTGCGCCTGAGCGAGACGAAATACGCGATCGCTGTTAAAAGGACAA
TTACAAACAGGAATCGAATGCAACCGGCGCAGGAACACTGCCAGCGCATCAACAATATTTTCACCTGAAT
CAGGATATTCTTCTAATACCTGGAATGCTGTTTTCCCGGGGATCGCAGTGGTGAGTAACCATGCATCATC
AGGAGTACGGATAAAATGCTTGATGGTCGGAAGAGGCATAAATTCCGTCAGCCAGTTTAGTCTGACCATC
TCATCTGTAACATCATTGGCAACGCTACCTTTGCCATGTTTCAGAAACAACTCTGGCGCATCGGGCTTCC
CATACAATCGATAGATTGTCGCACCTGATTGCCCGACATTATCGCGAGCCCATTTATACCCATATAAATC
AGCATCCATGTTGGAATTTAATCGCGGCCTGGAGCAAGACGTTTCCCGTTGAATATGGCTCATAACACCC
CTTGTATTACTGTTTATGTAAGCAGACAGTTTTATTGTTCATGATGATATATTTTTATCTTGTGCAATGT
ACATCAGAGATTTTGAGACACAACCAATTATTGAAGGCCTCCCTAACGGGGGGCCTTTTTTTGTTTCTGG
TCTCCCAAGCGCTTAACGATCGTTGGCTGAACAAACAGACAATCTGGTCTGTTTGTATTATGGAAAATTT
TTCTGTATAATAGATTCAACAAACAGACAATCTGGTCTGTTTGTATTATCAGCGGTCAACGCATGTGCTT
TGCGTTCTGATGAGACAGTGATGTCGAAACCGCCTCTACAAATAATTTTGTTTATAGGCCATTTGCACGA
ATTTAAGGAGAGTTTTTTATGAACCGTACGGAACTGCGTATGGCGTTGCGTCCCCTGGCCTTTTTGGACG
CGCATGCCCACTCGCCCCATCGTTATGTAGAGCTGAGTCAAGAACCAGCCCCGAAACTGTTGGTCTGGGA
CCCGGACACTGTAGATTGGATTTTCCGTTCAGACCACTCGCTGGGGCACCCGGGTTCACGCGCAATGCGT
CCCGTGCTGGGGTCTAAAAGCCTGTTATGGACCGATGGCCCTCGCTATGCGGCGTATAGACGTGTGCTGG
GTCCGCCACTGGGTACACGGCGTTTGGGTGATTACCATGATTTAATTACGGGAATTGCGGGCCGTGCAAT
CGACGCGCTTACCCCTGGCACAGTCTTTACCCTGGCTGATTGGACGCGCCAGGTAACTCTGAAAGTAGCG
GCAACCATTGTATTAGGTCGTGCGGATACCGCGGTGCTCGGACAGTTTACCGCGTGGATCGACCGTGCAC
TTGCGTCGGTGCCCCGCACCTTTGCATATCGCCTTTTGCGCGGGGGCCTTCCGACTAGTTCCCGTGAACT
GGATCGTGCTCTCGTAACGCAAGCGCGCGCTGGCGTTAGCGGTCCACAGGCAACATTGGCATCTTTACTT
CTCAGCGATGACTCCCCGGTCGGCGCGATCGATGATGATGAACTGCGCGATCAAATCGTGTCTCTGTTAT
TCGCCGGCCATGAAACCACCGCGTCGGCTACGGCGTGGACGCTGTTCTGGCTGGATAGACACGATGATGT
GCGTCATGACGTGCTGGCTGAGCTGAGTAGCACCTCTGATAGTGGTGCAGATGCAAAAGCCGTGCCTTTA
CTGCAAGCGTGTGTCCAGGAGGCCTTACGCATTACCCCTCCGGTGCCAGCAGCTGGGAATCGTCGACTCC
CGGGAGATACAGAATTGCTGGGTCGCCGCTTGCCAGCCGGCTCGGTCGTTGCGCCAAGCATCTACTTAGC
GCATCGGCAACCGGACAGCTTTCCGGGTCCGCGCCGTTTTGATCCGGCACGATTTCTGGGACGCCGCCAG
CCGCCGCAGCACTATCTGCCGTTTGGTGGCGGTGCCCGTCACTGCCTGGGTAGCCAGCTGGGTCAGCTGG
AAGTGCGCGTGATCGCTGCCGCCCTGCTGCGTCGACGTTCACTGCGTTGTATCGATCCTCACGCCGGTGT
ACCGGCCTTACGCGGACATGCAATGGCCCCGGCTCGCGCGTTGCGGATGGAGGTAACAGCATGTCATGAT
TAATAAGGATGAGCTCTACAAATAAGCAGAGGTGGTTGTGTTGCGAAAAAAAAAAAAAAACACCCTAACG
GGTGTTTTTTTTTTTTTGGTGTCCCCACGTGTGGCGCTGGAGACCGTCCAATGGCGGCGCGCCATCGAAT
GGTGCAAAACCTTTCGCGGTATGGCATGATAGCGCCCGGAAGAGAGTCAATTCAGGGTGGTGAATATGAG
CCCGAAACGTCGTACCCAGGCAGAACGTGCAATGGAAACCCAGGGTAAACTGATTGCAGCAGCACTGGGT
GTTCTGCGTGAAAAAGGTTATGCAGGTTTTCGTATTGCAGATGTTCCGGGTGCAGCCGGTGTTAGCCGTG
GTGCACAGAGCCATCATTTTCCGACCAAACTGGAACTGCTGCTGGCAACCTTTGAATGGCTGTATGAGCA
GATTACCGAACGTAGCCGTGCACGTCTGGCAAAACTGAAACCGGAAGATGATGTTATTCAGCAGATGCTG
GATGATGCAGCAGATTTTTTTCTGGATGATGATTTTAGCATCGGCCTGGATCTGATTGTTGCAGCAGATC
GTGATCCGGCACTGCGTGAAGGTATTCTGCGTACCGTTGAACGTAATCGTTTTGTTGTTGAAGATATGTG
GCTGGGTGTGCTGGTGAGCCGTGGTCTGAGCCGTGATGATGCCGAAGATATTCTGTGGCTGATTTTTAAC
AGCGTTCGTGGTCTGACAGTTCGTAGCCTGTGGCAGAAAGATAAAGAACGTTTTGAACGTGTGCGTAATA
GCACCCTGGAAATTGCACGTGAACGTTATGCAAAATTCAAACGTTGATAAGGATCCTAATTGGTAACGAA
TCAGACAATTGACGGCTCGAGGGAGTAGCATAGGGTTTGCAGAATCCCTGCTTCGTCCATTTGACAGGCA
CATTATGCATCGATGATAAGCTGTCAAACATGAGCAGATCCTCTACGCCGGACGCATCGTGGCCGGCATC
ACCGGCGCCACAGGTGCGGTTGCTGGCGCCTATATCGCCGACATCACCGATGGGGAAGATCGGGCTCGCC
ACTTCGGGCTCATGAGCAAATATTTTATCTGAGGTGCTTCCTCGCTCACTGACTCGCTGCACGAGGCAGA
CCTCAGCGCTAGCGGAGTGTATACTGGCTTACTATGTTGGCACTGATGAGGGTGTCAGTGAAGTGCTTCA
TGTGGCAGGAGAAAAAAGGCTGCACCGGTGCGTCAGCAGAATATGTGATACAGGATATATTCCGCTTCCT
CGCTCACTGACTCGCTACGCTCGGTCGTTCGACTGCGGCGAGCGGAAATGGCTTACGAACGGGGCGGAGA
TTTCCTGGAAGATGCCAGGAAGATACTTAACAGGGAAGTGAGAGGGCCGCGGCAAAGCCGTTTTTCCATA
GGCTCCGCCCCCCTGACAAGCATCACGAAATCTGACGCTCAAATCAGTGGTGGCGAAACCCGACAGGACT
ATAAAGATACCAGGCGTTTCCCCCTGGCGGCTCCCTCGTGCGCTCTCCTGTTCCTGCCTTTCGGTTTACC
GGTGTCATTCCGCTGTTATGGCCGCGTTTGTCTCATTCCACGCCTGACACTCAGTTCCGGGTAGGCAGTT
CGCTCCAAGCTGGACTGTATGCACGAACCCCCCGTTCAGTCCGACCGCTGCGCCTTATCCGGTAACTATC
GTCTTGAGTCCAACCCGGAAAGACATGCAAAAGCACCACTGGCAGCAGCCACTGGTAATTGATTTAGAGG
AGTTAGTCTTGAAGTCATGCGCCGGTTAAGGCTAAACTGAAAGGACAAGTTTTGGTGACTGCGCTCCTCC
AAGCCAGTTACCTCGGTTCAAAGAGTTGGTAGCTCAGAGAACCTTCGAAAAACCGCCCTGCAAGGCGGTT
TTTTCGTTTTCAGAGCAAGAGATTACGCGCAGACCAAAACGATCTCAAGAAGATCATCTTATTAAGGGGT
CTGACGCTCAGTGGAACGAAAAATCAATCTAAAGTATATATGAGTAAACTTGGTCTGACAGTTACCTTAG
AAAAACTCATCGAGCATCAAATGAAACTGCAATTTATTCATATCAGGATTATCAATACCATATTTTTGAA
AAAGCCGTTTCTGTAATGAAGGAGAAAACTCACCGAGGCAGTTCCATAGGATGGCAAGATCCTGGTATCG
GTCTGCGATTCCGACTCGTCCAACATCAATACAACCTATTAATTTCCCCTCGTCAAAAATAAGGTTATCA
AGTGAGAAATCACCATGAGTGACGACTGAATCCGGTGAGAATGGCAAAA
Features (pLannotate 1.2.2; 12 found; start..end, strand, type, name):
    730..757     +  protein_bind   CuO: CymR-binding P2 operator sequence from the p-cmt operon of Pseudomonas putida (Mullick et al., 2006) CymR
    788..815     +  protein_bind   CuO: CymR-binding P2 operator sequence from the p-cmt operon of Pseudomonas putida (Mullick et al., 2006) CymR
    819..874     +  ncRNA          Hammerhead 3: Accession: RF00008 - Hammerhead ribozyme (type III)
   2302..2375    +  promoter       lacIq promoter (fragment): lacI (mutant); In the lacIq allele, a single base change in the promoter boosts expression of the lacI gene about 10-fold.
   2376..2984    +  CDS            cymR: CYMR_PSEPU - Experimental evidence at transcript level: Swiss-Prot protein existence level 2. Involved in the repression of the cym and cmt operons which are responsible of the p-cymene degradation. From Pseudomonas putida (Arthrobacter siderocapsulatus).
   3089..3107    -  promoter       tet promoter (fragment): E. coli promoter for tetracycline efflux protein gene
   3117..3237    +  CDS            TcR (fragment): tetracycline efflux protein; tet; confers resistance to tetracycline
   3256..3278    -  rep_origin     RSF ori (fragment): Plasmids containing the RSF 1030 origin of replication can be propagated in E. coli cells that contain additional plasmids with compatible origins.
   3295..3321    +  misc_feature   bom (fragment): basis of mobility region from pBR322
   3420..3475    -  rep_origin     RSF ori (fragment): Plasmids containing the RSF 1030 origin of replication can be propagated in E. coli cells that contain additional plasmids with compatible origins.
   3563..4108    -  rep_origin     p15A ori: Plasmids containing the medium-copy-number p15A origin of replication can be propagated in E. coli cells that contain a second plasmid with the ColE1 origin.
   4197..553     -  CDS            KanR (across the origin): aminoglycoside phosphotransferase; aph(3')-Ia; confers resistance to kanamycin in bacteria or G418 (Geneticin®) in eukaryotes
