[The description below was written by a language model from this plasmid's Addgene catalogue record and pLannotate feature annotations shown in this document.]
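Description:
pCYP26 is a bacterial expression plasmid built on the pCYP backbone for producing a cytochrome P450 from Streptomyces sp. SceaMP-e96 in Escherichia coli. The record describes the enzyme as "LRD-modifying" without expanding the abbreviation. The coding sequence was codon optimized and obtained by commercial synthesis. The plasmid is selected with kanamycin through an aph(3')-Ia (KanR) gene and replicates from a p15A origin. That origin is usually considered medium copy and is compatible with ColE1-type plasmids, although the catalogue entry lists the construct as high copy. Short fragments matching the RSF1030 origin, the pBR322 bom region, the tet promoter and the tetracycline resistance gene are also detected. These appear to be backbone remnants rather than functional elements.

Expression is driven by the PcymRC promoter, annotated as two CuO operator sites that bind the CymR repressor from the Pseudomonas putida p-cymene/cumate degradation system. The cymR gene sits on the same plasmid downstream of a lacIq promoter fragment, so the regulator and its target promoter travel together. CymR systems are generally derepressed by cumate. A type III hammerhead ribozyme directly after the operators probably acts as a self-cleaving insulator, trimming the 5' leader so that translation is less dependent on promoter context. The P450 gene itself is not annotated in either feature table, but it presumably occupies the unannotated stretch between the ribozyme and the lacIq fragment.

Two sequence records, 4,653 and 4,459 nt long, show the same parts in the same order. They differ in length within that unannotated region, a discrepancy the record does not explain. The associated publication concerns a redox-proficient E. coli for screening terpenoids and modifying P450s, which suggests use in P450 screening.
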