Addgene plasmid #212859: pCYP26
Purpose: Expresses the Streptomyces sp. SceaMP-e96 LRD-modifying cytochrome P450 enzyme
Depositing lab: Christopher Voigt. Depositing organization: Massachusetts Institute of Technology. Publication: Design of a redox-proficient Escherichia coli for screening terpenoids and modifying cytochrome P450s. Lin GM, Voigt CA. Nature Catalysis. 6, 1016–1029 (2023). https://doi.org/10.1038/s41929-023-01049-5.
Backbone
  Vector backbone: pCYP
  Vector type: Bacterial Expression
Growth in bacteria
  Bacterial resistance: Kanamycin, 50 μg/mL
  Growth temperature: 37°C
  Growth strain: DH5alpha
  Copy number: High Copy
Gene/Insert
  Gene/Insert name: cytochrome P450 (alt name: Uniprot ID: A0A1C6NZN6)
  Species: Streptomyces sp. SceaMP-e96
  Promoter: PcymRC
  Cloning method: Unknown
Resource information
  A portion of this plasmid was derived from a plasmid made by: codon optimized and synthesized by vendors
Terms and licenses: Academic/Nonprofit Terms; Industry Terms: Not Available to Industry
How to cite: pCYP26 was a gift from Christopher Voigt (Addgene plasmid # 212859 ; http://n2t.net/addgene:212859 ; RRID:Addgene_212859)
